>Addgene plasmid #201601 | LENTICRISPR-LUC7L_sgRNA2 | addgene full sequence | sequence record 395664 | Addgene NGS Result
TGATGCGGTTTTGGCAGTACATCAATGGGCGTGGATAGCGGTTTGACTCACGGGGATTTCCAAGTCTCCA
CCCCATTGACGTCAATGGGAGTTTGTTTTGGCACCAAAATCAACGGGACTTTCCAAAATGTCGTAACAAC
TCCGCCCCATTGACGCAAATGGGCGGTAGGCGTGTACGGTGGGAGGTCTATATAAGCAGCGCGTTTTGCC
TGTACTGGGTCTCTCTGGTTAGACCAGATCTGAGCCTGGGAGCTCTCTGGCTAACTAGGGAACCCACTGC
TTAAGCCTCAATAAAGCTTGCCTTGAGTGCTTCAAGTAGTGTGTGCCCGTCTGTTGTGTGACTCTGGTAA
CTAGAGATCCCTCAGACCCTTTTAGTCAGTGTGGAAAATCTCTAGCAGTGGCGCCCGAACAGGGACTTGA
AAGCGAAAGGGAAACCAGAGGAGCTCTCTCGACGCAGGACTCGGCTTGCTGAAGCGCGCACGGCAAGAGG
CGAGGGGCGGCGACTGGTGAGTACGCCAAAAATTTTGACTAGCGGAGGCTAGAAGGAGAGAGATGGGTGC
GAGAGCGTCAGTATTAAGCGGGGGAGAATTAGATCGCGATGGGAAAAAATTCGGTTAAGGCCAGGGGGAA
AGAAAAAATATAAATTAAAACATATAGTATGGGCAAGCAGGGAGCTAGAACGATTCGCAGTTAATCCTGG
CCTGTTAGAAACATCAGAAGGCTGTAGACAAATACTGGGACAGCTACAACCATCCCTTCAGACAGGATCA
GAAGAACTTAGATCATTATATAATACAGTAGCAACCCTCTATTGTGTGCATCAAAGGATAGAGATAAAAG
ACACCAAGGAAGCTTTAGACAAGATAGAGGAAGAGCAAAACAAAAGTAAGACCACCGCACAGCAAGCGGC
CGCTGATCTTCAGACCTGGAGGAGGAGATATGAGGGACAATTGGAGAAGTGAATTATATAAATATAAAGT
AGTAAAAATTGAACCATTAGGAGTAGCACCCACCAAGGCAAAGAGAAGAGTGGTGCAGAGAGAAAAAAGA
GCAGTGGGAATAGGAGCTTTGTTCCTTGGGTTCTTGGGAGCAGCAGGAAGCACTATGGGCGCAGCGTCAA
TGACGCTGACGGTACAGGCCAGACAATTATTGTCTGGTATAGTGCAGCAGCAGAACAATTTGCTGAGGGC
TATTGAGGCGCAACAGCATCTGTTGCAACTCACAGTCTGGGGCATCAAGCAGCTCCAGGCAAGAATCCTG
GCTGTGGAAAGATACCTAAAGGATCAACAGCTCCTGGGGATTTGGGGTTGCTCTGGAAAACTCATTTGCA
CCACTGCTGTGCCTTGGAATGCTAGTTGGAGTAATAAATCTCTGGAACAGATTTGGAATCACACGACCTG
GATGGAGTGGGACAGAGAAATTAACAATTACACAAGCTTAATACACTCCTTAATTGAAGAATCGCAAAAC
CAGCAAGAAAAGAATGAACAAGAATTATTGGAATTAGATAAATGGGCAAGTTTGTGGAATTGGTTTAACA
TAACAAATTGGCTGTGGTATATAAAATTATTCATAATGATAGTAGGAGGCTTGGTAGGTTTAAGAATAGT
TTTTGCTGTACTTTCTATAGTGAATAGAGTTAGGCAGGGATATTCACCATTATCGTTTCAGACCCACCTC
CCAACCCCGAGGGGACCCGACAGGCCCGAAGGAATAGAAGAAGAAGGTGGAGAGAGAGACAGAGACAGAT
CCATTCGATTAGTGAACGGATCGGCACTGCGTGCGCCAATTCTGCAGACAAATGGCAGTATTCATCCACA
ATTTTAAAAGAAAAGGGGGGATTGGGGGGTACAGTGCAGGGGAAAGAATAGTAGACATAATAGCAACAGA
CATACAAACTAAAGAATTACAAAAACAAATTACAAAAATTCAAAATTTTCGGGTTTATTACAGGGACAGC
AGAGATCCAGTTTGGTTAATTAAGGTACCGAGGGCCTATTTCCCATGATTCCTTCATATTTGCATATACG
ATACAAGGCTGTTAGAGAGATAATTAGAATTAATTTGACTGTAAACACAAAGATATTAGTACAAAATACG
TGACGTAGAAAGTAATAATTTCTTGGGTAGTTTGCAGTTTTAAAATTATGTTTTAAAATGGACTATCATA
TGCTTACCGTAACTTGAAAGTATTTCGATTTCTTGGCTTTATATATCTTGTGGAAAGGACGAAACACCGA
TGTACCAAAATCCACGACTGTTTTAGAGCTAGAAATAGCAAGTTAAAATAAGGCTAGTCCGTTATCAACT
TGAAAAAGTGGCACCGAGTCGGTGCTTTTTTGAATTCGCTAGCTAGGTCTTGAAAGGAGTGGGAATTGGC
TCCGGTGCCCGTCAGTGGGCAGAGCGCACATCGCCCACAGTCCCCGAGAAGTTGGGGGGAGGGGTCGGCA
ATTGATCCGGTGCCTAGAGAAGGTGGCGCGGGGTAAACTGGGAAAGTGATGTCGTGTACTGGCTCCGCCT
TTTTCCCGAGGGTGGGGGAGAACCGTATATAAGTGCAGTAGTCGCCGTGAACGTTCTTTTTCGCAACGGG
TTTGCCGCCAGAACACAGGACCGGTTCTAGAGCGCTGCCACCATGGACAAGAAGTACAGCATCGGCCTGG
ACATCGGCACCAACTCTGTGGGCTGGGCCGTGATCACCGACGAGTACAAGGTGCCCAGCAAGAAATTCAA
GGTGCTGGGCAACACCGACCGGCACAGCATCAAGAAGAACCTGATCGGAGCCCTGCTGTTCGACAGCGGC
GAAACAGCCGAGGCCACCCGGCTGAAGAGAACCGCCAGAAGAAGATACACCAGACGGAAGAACCGGATCT
GCTATCTGCAAGAGATCTTCAGCAACGAGATGGCCAAGGTGGACGACAGCTTCTTCCACAGACTGGAAGA
GTCCTTCCTGGTGGAAGAGGATAAGAAGCACGAGCGGCACCCCATCTTCGGCAACATCGTGGACGAGGTG
GCCTACCACGAGAAGTACCCCACCATCTACCACCTGAGAAAGAAACTGGTGGACAGCACCGACAAGGCCG
ACCTGCGGCTGATCTATCTGGCCCTGGCCCACATGATCAAGTTCCGGGGCCACTTCCTGATCGAGGGCGA
CCTGAACCCCGACAACAGCGACGTGGACAAGCTGTTCATCCAGCTGGTGCAGACCTACAACCAGCTGTTC
GAGGAAAACCCCATCAACGCCAGCGGCGTGGACGCCAAGGCCATCCTGTCTGCCAGACTGAGCAAGAGCA
GACGGCTGGAAAATCTGATCGCCCAGCTGCCCGGCGAGAAGAAGAATGGCCTGTTCGGAAACCTGATTGC
CCTGAGCCTGGGCCTGACCCCCAACTTCAAGAGCAACTTCGACCTGGCCGAGGATGCCAAACTGCAGCTG
AGCAAGGACACCTACGACGACGACCTGGACAACCTGCTGGCCCAGATCGGCGACCAGTACGCCGACCTGT
TTCTGGCCGCCAAGAACCTGTCCGACGCCATCCTGCTGAGCGACATCCTGAGAGTGAACACCGAGATCAC
CAAGGCCCCCCTGAGCGCCTCTATGATCAAGAGATACGACGAGCACCACCAGGACCTGACCCTGCTGAAA
GCTCTCGTGCGGCAGCAGCTGCCTGAGAAGTACAAAGAGATTTTCTTCGACCAGAGCAAGAACGGCTACG
CCGGCTACATTGACGGCGGAGCCAGCCAGGAAGAGTTCTACAAGTTCATCAAGCCCATCCTGGAAAAGAT
GGACGGCACCGAGGAACTGCTCGTGAAGCTGAACAGAGAGGACCTGCTGCGGAAGCAGCGGACCTTCGAC
AACGGCAGCATCCCCCACCAGATCCACCTGGGAGAGCTGCACGCCATTCTGCGGCGGCAGGAAGATTTTT
ACCCATTCCTGAAGGACAACCGGGAAAAGATCGAGAAGATCCTGACCTTCCGCATCCCCTACTACGTGGG
CCCTCTGGCCAGGGGAAACAGCAGATTCGCCTGGATGACCAGAAAGAGCGAGGAAACCATCACCCCCTGG
AACTTCGAGGAAGTGGTGGACAAGGGCGCTTCCGCCCAGAGCTTCATCGAGCGGATGACCAACTTCGATA
AGAACCTGCCCAACGAGAAGGTGCTGCCCAAGCACAGCCTGCTGTACGAGTACTTCACCGTGTATAACGA
GCTGACCAAAGTGAAATACGTGACCGAGGGAATGAGAAAGCCCGCCTTCCTGAGCGGCGAGCAGAAAAAG
GCCATCGTGGACCTGCTGTTCAAGACCAACCGGAAAGTGACCGTGAAGCAGCTGAAAGAGGACTACTTCA
AGAAAATCGAGTGCTTCGACTCCGTGGAAATCTCCGGCGTGGAAGATCGGTTCAACGCCTCCCTGGGCAC
ATACCACGATCTGCTGAAAATTATCAAGGACAAGGACTTCCTGGACAATGAGGAAAACGAGGACATTCTG
GAAGATATCGTGCTGACCCTGACACTGTTTGAGGACAGAGAGATGATCGAGGAACGGCTGAAAACCTATG
CCCACCTGTTCGACGACAAAGTGATGAAGCAGCTGAAGCGGCGGAGATACACCGGCTGGGGCAGGCTGAG
CCGGAAGCTGATCAACGGCATCCGGGACAAGCAGTCCGGCAAGACAATCCTGGATTTCCTGAAGTCCGAC
GGCTTCGCCAACAGAAACTTCATGCAGCTGATCCACGACGACAGCCTGACCTTTAAAGAGGACATCCAGA
AAGCCCAGGTGTCCGGCCAGGGCGATAGCCTGCACGAGCACATTGCCAATCTGGCCGGCAGCCCCGCCAT
TAAGAAGGGCATCCTGCAGACAGTGAAGGTGGTGGACGAGCTCGTGAAAGTGATGGGCCGGCACAAGCCC
GAGAACATCGTGATCGAAATGGCCAGAGAGAACCAGACCACCCAGAAGGGACAGAAGAACAGCCGCGAGA
GAATGAAGCGGATCGAAGAGGGCATCAAAGAGCTGGGCAGCCAGATCCTGAAAGAACACCCCGTGGAAAA
CACCCAGCTGCAGAACGAGAAGCTGTACCTGTACTACCTGCAGAATGGGCGGGATATGTACGTGGACCAG
GAACTGGACATCAACCGGCTGTCCGACTACGATGTGGACCATATCGTGCCTCAGAGCTTTCTGAAGGACG
ACTCCATCGACAACAAGGTGCTGACCAGAAGCGACAAGAACCGGGGCAAGAGCGACAACGTGCCCTCCGA
AGAGGTCGTGAAGAAGATGAAGAACTACTGGCGGCAGCTGCTGAACGCCAAGCTGATTACCCAGAGAAAG
TTCGACAATCTGACCAAGGCCGAGAGAGGCGGCCTGAGCGAACTGGATAAGGCCGGCTTCATCAAGAGAC
AGCTGGTGGAAACCCGGCAGATCACAAAGCACGTGGCACAGATCCTGGACTCCCGGATGAACACTAAGTA
CGACGAGAATGACAAGCTGATCCGGGAAGTGAAAGTGATCACCCTGAAGTCCAAGCTGGTGTCCGATTTC
CGGAAGGATTTCCAGTTTTACAAAGTGCGCGAGATCAACAACTACCACCACGCCCACGACGCCTACCTGA
ACGCCGTCGTGGGAACCGCCCTGATCAAAAAGTACCCTAAGCTGGAAAGCGAGTTCGTGTACGGCGACTA
CAAGGTGTACGACGTGCGGAAGATGATCGCCAAGAGCGAGCAGGAAATCGGCAAGGCTACCGCCAAGTAC
TTCTTCTACAGCAACATCATGAACTTTTTCAAGACCGAGATTACCCTGGCCAACGGCGAGATCCGGAAGC
GGCCTCTGATCGAGACAAACGGCGAAACCGGGGAGATCGTGTGGGATAAGGGCCGGGATTTTGCCACCGT
GCGGAAAGTGCTGAGCATGCCCCAAGTGAATATCGTGAAAAAGACCGAGGTGCAGACAGGCGGCTTCAGC
AAAGAGTCTATCCTGCCCAAGAGGAACAGCGATAAGCTGATCGCCAGAAAGAAGGACTGGGACCCTAAGA
AGTACGGCGGCTTCGACAGCCCCACCGTGGCCTATTCTGTGCTGGTGGTGGCCAAAGTGGAAAAGGGCAA
GTCCAAGAAACTGAAGAGTGTGAAAGAGCTGCTGGGGATCACCATCATGGAAAGAAGCAGCTTCGAGAAG
AATCCCATCGACTTTCTGGAAGCCAAGGGCTACAAAGAAGTGAAAAAGGACCTGATCATCAAGCTGCCTA
AGTACTCCCTGTTCGAGCTGGAAAACGGCCGGAAGAGAATGCTGGCCTCTGCCGGCGAACTGCAGAAGGG
AAACGAACTGGCCCTGCCCTCCAAATATGTGAACTTCCTGTACCTGGCCAGCCACTATGAGAAGCTGAAG
GGCTCCCCCGAGGATAATGAGCAGAAACAGCTGTTTGTGGAACAGCACAAGCACTACCTGGACGAGATCA
TCGAGCAGATCAGCGAGTTCTCCAAGAGAGTGATCCTGGCCGACGCTAATCTGGACAAAGTGCTGTCCGC
CTACAACAAGCACCGGGATAAGCCCATCAGAGAGCAGGCCGAGAATATCATCCACCTGTTTACCCTGACC
AATCTGGGAGCCCCTGCCGCCTTCAAGTACTTTGACACCACCATCGACCGGAAGAGGTACACCAGCACCA
AAGAGGTGCTGGACGCCACCCTGATCCACCAGAGCATCACCGGCCTGTACGAGACACGGATCGACCTGTC
TCAGCTGGGAGGCGACAAGCGACCTGCCGCCACAAAGAAGGCTGGACAGGCTAAGAAGAAGAAAGATTAC
AAAGACGATGACGATAAGGGATCCGGCGCAACAAACTTCTCTCTGCTGAAACAAGCCGGAGATGTCGAAG
AGAATCCTGGACCGACCGAGTACAAGCCCACGGTGCGCCTCGCCACCCGCGACGACGTCCCCAGGGCCGT
ACGCACCCTCGCCGCCGCGTTCGCCGACTACCCCGCCACGCGCCACACCGTCGATCCGGACCGCCACATC
GAGCGGGTCACCGAGCTGCAAGAACTCTTCCTCACGCGCGTCGGGCTCGACATCGGCAAGGTGTGGGTCG
CGGACGACGGCGCCGCGGTGGCGGTCTGGACCACGCCGGAGAGCGTCGAAGCGGGGGCGGTGTTCGCCGA
GATCGGCCCGCGCATGGCCGAGTTGAGCGGTTCCCGGCTGGCCGCGCAGCAACAGATGGAAGGCCTCCTG
GCGCCGCACCGGCCCAAGGAGCCCGCGTGGTTCCTGGCCACCGTCGGAGTCTCGCCCGACCACCAGGGCA
AGGGTCTGGGCAGCGCCGTCGTGCTCCCCGGAGTGGAGGCGGCCGAGCGCGCCGGGGTGCCCGCCTTCCT
GGAGACCTCCGCGCCCCGCAACCTCCCCTTCTACGAGCGGCTCGGCTTCACCGTCACCGCCGACGTCGAG
GTGCCCGAAGGACCGCGCACCTGGTGCATGACCCGCAAGCCCGGTGCCTGAACGCGTTAAGTCGACAATC
AACCTCTGGATTACAAAATTTGTGAAAGATTGACTGGTATTCTTAACTATGTTGCTCCTTTTACGCTATG
TGGATACGCTGCTTTAATGCCTTTGTATCATGCTATTGCTTCCCGTATGGCTTTCATTTTCTCCTCCTTG
TATAAATCCTGGTTGCTGTCTCTTTATGAGGAGTTGTGGCCCGTTGTCAGGCAACGTGGCGTGGTGTGCA
CTGTGTTTGCTGACGCAACCCCCACTGGTTGGGGCATTGCCACCACCTGTCAGCTCCTTTCCGGGACTTT
CGCTTTCCCCCTCCCTATTGCCACGGCGGAACTCATCGCCGCCTGCCTTGCCCGCTGCTGGACAGGGGCT
CGGCTGTTGGGCACTGACAATTCCGTGGTGTTGTCGGGGAAATCATCGTCCTTTCCTTGGCTGCTCGCCT
GTGTTGCCACCTGGATTCTGCGCGGGACGTCCTTCTGCTACGTCCCTTCGGCCCTCAATCCAGCGGACCT
TCCTTCCCGCGGCCTGCTGCCGGCTCTGCGGCCTCTTCCGCGTCTTCGCCTTCGCCCTCAGACGAGTCGG
ATCTCCCTTTGGGCCGCCTCCCCGCGTCGACTTTAAGACCAATGACTTACAAGGCAGCTGTAGATCTTAG
CCACTTTTTAAAAGAAAAGGGGGGACTGGAAGGGCTAATTCACTCCCAACGAAGACAAGATCTGCTTTTT
GCTTGTACTGGGTCTCTCTGGTTAGACCAGATCTGAGCCTGGGAGCTCTCTGGCTAACTAGGGAACCCAC
TGCTTAAGCCTCAATAAAGCTTGCCTTGAGTGCTTCAAGTAGTGTGTGCCCGTCTGTTGTGTGACTCTGG
TAACTAGAGATCCCTCAGACCCTTTTAGTCAGTGTGGAAAATCTCTAGCAGGGCCCGTTTAAACCCGCTG
ATCAGCCTCGACTGTGCCTTCTAGTTGCCAGCCATCTGTTGTTTGCCCCTCCCCCGTGCCTTCCTTGACC
CTGGAAGGTGCCACTCCCACTGTCCTTTCCTAATAAAATGAGGAAATTGCATCGCATTGTCTGAGTAGGT
GTCATTCTATTCTGGGGGGTGGGGTGGGGCAGGACAGCAAGGGGGAGGATTGGGAAGACAATAGCAGGCA
TGCTGGGGATGCGGTGGGCTCTATGGCTTCTGAGGCGGAAAGAACCAGCTGGGGCTCTAGGGGGTATCCC
C
[124 nt withheld, positions 8682-8805]
C
[91 nt withheld, positions 8807-8897]
A
[49 nt withheld, positions 8899-8947]
CCTTTGACGTTGGAGTCCACGTTCTTT
[37 nt withheld, positions 8975-9011]
ACCCTATCTCGGTCTATTCTTTTGATTTATAAGGGATTTTGCCGATTTCGGCCTATTGGTTAAAAAATGA
GCTGATTTAACAAAAATTTAACGCGAATTAATTCTGTGGAATGTGTGTCAGTTAGGGTGTGGAAAGTCCC
CAGGCTCCCCAGCAGGCAGAAGTATGCAAAGCATGCATCTCAATTAGTCAGCAACCAGGTGTGGAAAGTC
CCCAGGCTCCCCAGCAGGCAGAAGTATGCAAAGCATGCATCTCAATTAGTCAGCAACCATAGTCCCGCCC
CTAACTCCGCCCATCCCGCCCCTAACTCCGCCCAGTTCCGCCCATTCTCCGCCCCATGGCTGACTAATTT
TTTTTATTTATGCAGAGGCCGAGGCCGCCTCTGCCTCTGAGCTATTCCAGAAGTAGTGAGGAGGCTTTTT
TGGAGGCCTAGGCTTTTGCAAAAAGCTCCCGGGAGCTTGTATATCCATTTTCGGATCTGATCAGCACGTG
TTGACAATTAATCATCGGCATAGTATATCGGCATAGTATAATACGACAAGGTGAGGAACTAAACCATGGC
CAAGTTGACCAGTGCCGTTCCGGTGCTCACCGCGCGCGACGTCGCCGGAGCGGTCGAGTTCTGGACCGAC
CGGCTCGGGTTCTCCCGGGACTTCGTGGAGGACGACTTCGCCGGTGTGGTCCGGGACGACGTGACCCTGT
TCATCAGCGCGGTCCAGGACCAGGTGGTGCCGGACAACACCCTGGCCTGGGTGTGGGTGCGCGGCCTGGA
CGAGCTGTACGCCGAGTGGTCGGAGGTCGTGTCCACGAACTTCCGGGACGCCTCCGGGCCGGCCATGACC
GAGATCGGCGAGCAGCCGTGGGGGCGGGAGTTCGCCCTGCGCGACCCGGCCGGCAACTGCGTGCACTTCG
TGGCCGAGGAGCAGGACTGACACGTGCTACGAGATTTCGATTCCACCGCCGCCTTCTATGAAAGGTTGGG
CTTCGGAATCGTTTTCCGGGACGCCGGCTGGATGATCCTCCAGCGCGGGGATCTCATGCTGGAGTTCTTC
GCCCACCCCAACTTGTTTATTGCAGCTTATAATGGTTACAAATAAAGCAATAGCATCACAAATTTCACAA
ATAAAGCATTTTTTTCACTGCATTCTAGTTGTGGTTTGTCCAAACTCATCAATGTATCTTATCATGTCTG
TATACCGTCGACCTCTAGCTAGAGCTTGGCGTAATCATGGTCATAGCTGTTTCCTGTGTGAAATTGTTAT
CCGCTCACAATTCCACACAACATACGAGCCGGAAGCATAAAGTGTAAAGCCTGGGGTGCCTAATGAGTGA
GCTAACTCACATTAATTGCGTTGCGCTCACTGCCCGCTTTCCAGTCGGGAAACCTGTCGTGCCAGCTGCA
TTAATGAATCGGCCAACGCGCGGGGAGAGGCGGTTTGCGTATTGGGCGCTCTTCCGCTTCCTCGCTCACT
GACTCGCTGCGCTCGGTCGTTCGGCTGCGGCGAGCGGTATCAGCTCACTCAAAGGCGGTAATACGGTTAT
CCACAGAATCAGGGGATAACGCAGGAAAGAACATGTGAGCAAAAGGCCAGCAAAAGGCCAGGAACCGTAA
AAAGGCCGCGTTGCTGGCGTTTTTCCATAGGCTCCGCCCCCCTGACGAGCATCACAAAAATCGACGCTCA
AGTCAGAGGTGGCGAAACCCGACAGGACTATAAAGATACCAGGCGTTTCCCCCTGGAAGCTCCCTCGTGC
GCTCTCCTGTTCCGACCCTGCCGCTTACCGGATACCTGTCCGCCTTTCTCCCTTCGGGAAGCGTGGCGCT
TTCTCATAGCTCACGCTGTAGGTATCTCAGTTCGGTGTAGGTCGTTCGCTCCAAGCTGGGCTGTGTGCAC
GAACCCCCCGTTCAGCCCGACCGCTGCGCCTTATCCGGTAACTATCGTCTTGAGTCCAACCCGGTAAGAC
ACGACTTATCGCCACTGGCAGCAGCCACTGGTAACAGGATTAGCAGAGCGAGGTATGTAGGCGGTGCTAC
AGAGTTCTTGAAGTGGTGGCCTAACTACGGCTACACTAGAAGAACAGTATTTGGTATCTGCGCTCTGCTG
AAGCCAGTTACCTTCGGAAAAAGAGTTGGTAGCTCTTGATCCGGCAAACAAACCACCGCTGGTAGCGGTG
GTTTTTTTGTTTGCAAGCAGCAGATTACGCGCAGAAAAAAAGGATCTCAAGAAGATCCTTTGATCTTTTC
TACGGGGTCTGACGCTCAGTGGAACGAAAACTCACGTTAAGGGATTTTGGTCATGAGATTATCAAAAAGG
ATCTTCACCTAGATCCTTTTAAATTAAAAATGAAGTTTTAAATCAATCTAAAGTATATATGAGTAAACTT
GGTCTGACAGTTACCAATGCTTAATCAGTGAGGCACCTATCTCAGCGATCTGTCTATTTCGTTCATCCAT
AGTTGCCTGACTCCCCGTCGTGTAGATAACTACGATACGGGAGGGCTTACCATCTGGCCCCAGTGCTGCA
ATGATACCGCGAGACCCACGCTCACCGGCTCCAGATTTATCAGCAATAAACCAGCCAGCCGGAAGGGCCG
AGCGCAGAAGTGGTCCTGCAACTTTATCCGCCTCCATCCAGTCTATTAATTGTTGCCGGGAAGCTAGAGT
AAGTAGTTCGCCAGTTAATAGTTTGCGCAACGTTGTTGCCATTGCTACAGGCATCGTGGTGTCACGCTCG
TCGTTTGGTATGGCTTCATTCAGCTCCGGTTCCCAACGATCAAGGCGAGTTACATGATCCCCCATGTTGT
GCAAAAAAGCGGTTAGCTCCTTCGGTCCTCCGATCGTTGTCAGAAGTAAGTTGGCCGCAGTGTTATCACT
CATGGTTATGGCAGCACTGCATAATTCTCTTACTGTCATGCCATCCGTAAGATGCTTTTCTGTGACTGGT
GAGTACTCAACCAAGTCATTCTGAGAATAGTGTATGCGGCGACCGAGTTGCTCTTGCCCGGCGTCAATAC
GGGATAATACCGCGCCACATAGCAGAACTTTAAAAGTGCTCATCATTGGAAAACGTTCTTCGGGGCGAAA
ACTCTCAAGGATCTTACCGCTGTTGAGATCCAGTTCGATGTAACCCACTCGTGCACCCAACTGATCTTCA
GCATCTTTTACTTTCACCAGCGTTTCTGGGTGAGCAAAAACAGGAAGGCAAAATGCCGCAAAAAAGGGAA
TAAGGGCGACACGGAAATGTTGAATACTCATACTCTTCCTTTTTCAATATTATTGAAGCATTTATCAGGG
TTATTGTCTCATGAGCGGATACATATTTGAATGTATTTAGAAAAATAAACAAATAGGGGTTCCGCGCACA
TTTCCCCGAAAAGTGCCACCTGACGTCGACGGATCGGGAGATCTCCCGATCCCCTATGGTGCACTCTCAG
TACAATCTGCTCTGATGCCGCATAGTTAAGCCAGTATCTGCTCCCTGCTTGTGTGTTGGAGGTCGCTGAG
TAGTGCGCGAGCAAAATTTAAGCTACAACAAGGCAAGGCTTGACCGACAATTGCATGAAGAATCTGCTTA
GGGTTAGGCGTTTTGCGCTGCTTCGCGATGTACGGGCCAGATATACGCGTTGACATTGATTATTGACTAG
TTATTAATAGTAATCAATTACGGGGTCATTAGTTCATAGCCCATATATGGAGTTCCGCGTTACATAACTT
ACGGTAAATGGCCCGCCTGGCTGACCGCCCAACGACCCCCGCCCATTGACGTCAATAATGACGTATGTTC
CCATAGTAACGCCAATAGGGACTTTCCATTGACGTCAATGGGTGGAGTATTTACGGTAAACTGCCCACTT
GGCAGTACATCAAGTGTATCATATGCCAAGTACGCCCCCTATTGACGTCAATGACGGTAAATGGCCCGCC
TGGCATTATGCCCAGTACATGACCTTATGGGACTTTCCTACTTGGCAGTACATCTACGTATTAGTCATCG
CTATTACCATGG
Features (pLannotate 1.2.2; 33 found; start..end, strand, type, name):
    217..397     +  LTR            5' LTR (truncated): truncated 5' long terminal repeat (LTR) from HIV-1
    444..569     +  misc_feature   HIV-1 Ψ: packaging signal of human immunodeficiency virus type 1
    553..916     +  CDS            HIV-1 gag (fragment): gag protein from human immunodeficiency virus 1; gag
   1062..1295    +  misc_feature   RRE: The Rev response element (RRE) of HIV-1 allows for Rev-dependent mRNA export from the nucleus to the cytoplasm.
   1672..1772    +  CDS            Rev (fragment): human immunodeficiency virus 1 (HIV-1) Rev protein; rev; enhances nuclear export of unspliced and incompletely spliced viral mRNAs
   1822..1939    +  misc_feature   cPPT/CTS: central polypurine tract and central termination sequence of HIV-1
   1990..2230    +  promoter       U6 promoter: RNA polymerase III promoter for human U6 snRNA
   2260..2335    +  misc_RNA       gRNA scaffold: guide RNA scaffold for the Streptococcus pyogenes CRISPR/Cas9 system
   2353..2371    +  CDS            small t antigen (fragment): SV40 (simian virus 40) small t antigen
   2397..2608    +  promoter       EF-1α core promoter: core promoter for human elongation factor EF-1α
   2633..6736    +  CDS            Cas9: Cas9 (Csn1) endonuclease from the Streptococcus pyogenes Type II CRISPR/Cas system generates RNA-guided double strand breaks in DNA
   6874..7471    +  CDS            PuroR (fragment): puromycin N-acetyltransferase; pac from Streptomyces; confers resistance to puromycin
   7487..8075    +  misc_feature   WPRE: woodchuck hepatitis virus posttranscriptional regulatory element
   8126..8145    +  misc_feature   cPPT/CTS (fragment): central polypurine tract and central termination sequence of HIV-1
   8147..8380    +  LTR            3' LTR (ΔU3): self-inactivating 3' long terminal repeat (LTR) from HIV-1
   8412..8636    +  polyA_signal   bGH poly(A) signal: bovine growth hormone polyadenylation signal
   8640..8661    +  promoter       SV40 promoter (fragment): SV40 enhancer and early promoter
   8682..9110    +  rep_origin     f1 ori (sequence partly withheld): f1 bacteriophage origin of replication; arrow indicates direction of (+) strand synthesis
   9124..9453    +  promoter       SV40 promoter: SV40 enhancer and early promoter
   9501..9548    +  promoter       EM7 promoter: synthetic bacterial promoter&nbsp
   9567..9941    +  CDS            BleoR: antibiotic-binding protein; Sh ble from Streptoalloteichus hindustanus; confers resistance to bleomycin, phleomycin, and Zeocin™
   9951..10076   +  CDS            ble (fragment): BLE_KLEPN - Experimental evidence at protein level: Swiss-Prot protein existence level 1. Binding protein with a strong affinity to the bleomycin family of antibiotics. Binds to CL990; an antimitotic-antibiotic compound. From Klebsiella pneumoniae.
  10071..10192   +  polyA_signal   SV40 poly(A) signal: SV40 polyadenylation signal
  10263..10285   -  protein_bind   lac operator (fragment): The lac repressor binds to the lac operator to inhibit transcription in E. coli. This inhibition can be relieved by adding lactose or isopropyl-β-D-thiogalactopyranoside (IPTG). lac repressor encoded by lacI
  10289..10319   -  promoter       lac promoter: promoter for the E. coli lac operon
  10334..10355   -  protein_bind   CAP binding site: CAP binding activates transcription in the presence of cAMP. E. coli catabolite activator protein
  10368..10460   -  CDS            lacI (fragment): lac repressor; lacI; The lac repressor binds to the lac operator to inhibit transcription in E. coli. This inhibition can be relieved by adding lactose or isopropyl-β-D-thiogalactopyranoside (IPTG).
  10643..11231   -  rep_origin     ori: high-copy-number ColE1/pMB1/pBR322/pUC origin of replication
  11402..12262   -  CDS            AmpR: β-lactamase; bla; confers resistance to ampicillin, carbenicillin, and related antibiotics
  12263..12367   -  promoter       AmpR promoter: bla
  12426..12478   -  misc_feature   bom (fragment): basis of mobility region from pBR322
  12633..13012   +  enhancer       CMV enhancer: human cytomegalovirus immediate early enhancer
  13013..199     +  promoter       CMV promoter (across the origin): human cytomegalovirus (CMV) immediate early promoter
