[The description below was written by a language model from this plasmid's Addgene catalogue record and pLannotate feature annotations shown in this document.]
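Description:
LENTICRISPR-LUC7L_sgRNA2 is a third-generation-style, self-inactivating HIV-1 lentiviral CRISPR plasmid built on the lentiCRISPR v2 backbone. It delivers both Streptococcus pyogenes Cas9 and a single guide RNA targeting human LUC7L from one vector. It is propagated in E. coli through a high-copy ColE1/pUC-type origin with ampicillin selection (AmpR), and the record lists a recombination-limiting strain as the growth host, as is usual for LTR-containing plasmids. The backbone also carries an f1 origin and an SV40/EM7-driven bleomycin/Zeocin resistance cassette. This cassette lies outside the LTRs, so it is not packaged into virus.

In the producer cell, a CMV enhancer/promoter fused to a truncated 5' LTR drives transcription of the viral genome. That genome contains the Ψ packaging signal with a gag fragment, the RRE for Rev-dependent nuclear export, and the cPPT/CTS, and it ends in a ΔU3 3' LTR followed by a bGH polyadenylation signal. The payload has two expression units. A human U6 Pol III promoter transcribes the LUC7L-specific spacer, cloned via the BsmBI sites, fused to the SpCas9 gRNA scaffold. An EF-1α core promoter then drives Cas9, followed by a puromycin N-acetyltransferase coding region and a WPRE to boost transcript expression. The feature table does not annotate the linker between Cas9 and the puromycin marker, although the two appear to share one transcript.

The stated purpose is CRISPR/Cas9-mediated knock-out of LUC7L. Transduced mammalian cells are selected with puromycin, and this is the second guide designed against the gene, as its name indicates. The associated publication concerns LUC7L2, U1 snRNP subunits and the balance between glycolysis and oxidative phosphorylation.
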