Addgene plasmid #201601: LENTICRISPR-LUC7L_sgRNA2
Purpose: CRISPR/Cas9-mediated gene knock-out
Depositing lab: Alexis Jourdain & Vamsi Mootha. Depositing organization: Broad Institute. Publication: Loss of LUC7L2 and U1 snRNP subunits shifts energy metabolism from glycolysis to OXPHOS. Jourdain AA, Begg BE, Mick E, Shah H, Calvo SE, Skinner OS, Sharma R, Blue SM, Yeo GW, Burge CB, Mootha VK. Mol Cell. 2021 May 6;81(9):1905-1919.e12. doi: 10.1016/j.molcel.2021.02.033. Epub 2021 Apr 13. PubMed 33852893.
Backbone
  Vector backbone: lentiCRISPR v2
  Backbone manufacturer: Feng Zhang, Addgene #52961
  Vector type: Lentiviral, CRISPR
  Selectable markers: Puromycin
Growth in bacteria
  Bacterial resistance: Ampicillin, 100 μg/mL
  Growth temperature: 37°C
  Growth strain: NEB Stable
  Copy number: High Copy
Gene/Insert
  Gene/Insert name: LUC7L
  gRNA/shRNA sequence: GATGTACCAAAATCCACGACT
  Species: H. sapiens (human)
  Entrez Gene: LUC7L (a.k.a. LUC7B1, Luc7, SR+89, hLuc7B1)
  Cloning method: Restriction Enzyme; 5′ cloning site BsmBI (unknown if destroyed); 3′ cloning site BsmBI (unknown if destroyed)
Terms and licenses: Academic/Nonprofit Terms; Industry Terms: Not Available to Industry
How to cite: LENTICRISPR-LUC7L_sgRNA2 was a gift from Alexis Jourdain & Vamsi Mootha (Addgene plasmid # 201601 ; http://n2t.net/addgene:201601 ; RRID:Addgene_201601)
